Addgene plasmid #122956: pLenti-CAG-NOTCH2NL-delta C terminus (N2NL-delta C)-ires-EGFP
Purpose: Lentiviral expression of NOTCH2NL delta C terminus under CAG promoter with EGFP expression
Depositing lab: Pierre Vanderhaeghen. Depositing organization: Vlaams Instituut voor Biotechnologie (VIB, vzw). Publication: Human-Specific NOTCH2NL Genes Expand Cortical Neurogenesis through Delta/Notch Regulation. Suzuki IK, Gacquer D, Van Heurck R, Kumar D, Wojno M, Bilheu A, Herpoel A, Lambert N, Cheron J, Polleux F, Detours V, Vanderhaeghen P. Cell. 2018 May 31;173(6):1370-1384.e16. doi: 10.1016/j.cell.2018.03.067. Epub 2018 May 31. PubMed 29856955.
Backbone
  Vector backbone: lentiviral
  Backbone manufacturer: Dr. Cecile Charrier
  Vector type: Lentiviral
Growth in bacteria
  Bacterial resistance: Ampicillin, 100 μg/mL
  Growth temperature: 37°C
  Growth strain: NEB Stable
  Growth instructions: Stbl3 is also recommended.
  Copy number: Unknown
Gene/Insert
  Gene/Insert name: NOTCH2NL-delta C terminus (alt name: N2NL-delta Cter)
  Species: H. sapiens (human)
  Insert size (bp): 780
  Mutation: deletion of C terminus from full length NOTCH2NLB
  Entrez Gene: NOTCH2NLB (a.k.a. N2N, NOTCH2NL, NOTCH2NLA)
  Promoter: CAG promoter
  Tag / fusion protein: 6xhis tag (C terminal on insert)
  Cloning method: Unknown
  Sequencing primers: 5′ CTACAGCTCCTGGGCAACGT
Terms and licenses: Academic/Nonprofit Terms; Industry Terms: Not Available to Industry
How to cite: pLenti-CAG-NOTCH2NL-delta C terminus (N2NL-delta C)-ires-EGFP was a gift from Pierre Vanderhaeghen (Addgene plasmid # 122956 ; http://n2t.net/addgene:122956 ; RRID:Addgene_122956)
