[The description below was written by a language model from this plasmid's Addgene catalogue record and pLannotate feature annotations shown in this document.]
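Description:
pLenti-CAG-NOTCH2NL-delta C terminus (N2NL-delta C)-ires-EGFP is an HIV-1-based lentiviral transfer plasmid of roughly 11.8 kb for expressing a truncated form of the human-specific gene NOTCH2NLB in mammalian cells. It is propagated in E. coli through a high-copy ColE1/pUC-type origin with ampicillin selection (AmpR), and it also carries an f1 origin. Outside the viral genome lies an SV40/EM7-driven BleoR cassette with an SV40 poly(A) signal, which could confer Zeocin resistance in plasmid-transfected cells or bacteria but would not be transferred by the virus. Viral genomic RNA is transcribed from a CMV enhancer/promoter fused to a truncated 5' LTR. It contains the Ψ packaging signal with a gag fragment, the RRE for Rev-dependent nuclear export, and the cPPT/CTS. A second truncated LTR closes the genome and is followed by a bGH poly(A) signal.

The internal cassette is driven by the CAG promoter (CMV enhancer, chicken β-actin promoter and chimeric β-actin/β-globin intron). It expresses a NOTCH2NLB coding fragment of about 780 bp lacking the C terminus of the full-length protein, and the catalogue entry lists a C-terminal 6xHis tag that is not separately annotated in the feature tables. An EMCV IRES then allows EGFP to be translated from the same transcript, so transduced cells are marked by fluorescence, and a WPRE enhances expression. Short T7 and SP6 promoters sit just upstream of the insert.

The depositor and repository sequences differ by a few nucleotides and in their start coordinate, but they show the same architecture. The construct serves as a domain-deletion variant for testing the contribution of the NOTCH2NL C terminus, in the context of work on Delta/Notch regulation and cortical neurogenesis.
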