Features (pLannotate 1.2.2; 36 found; start..end, strand, type, name):
     31..83      -  misc_feature   bom (fragment): basis of mobility region from pBR322
    238..617     +  enhancer       CMV enhancer: human cytomegalovirus immediate early enhancer
    618..817     +  promoter       CMV promoter: human cytomegalovirus (CMV) immediate early promoter
    835..1015    +  LTR            5' LTR (truncated): truncated 5' long terminal repeat (LTR) from HIV-1
   1062..1187    +  misc_feature   HIV-1 Ψ: packaging signal of human immunodeficiency virus type 1
   1171..1534    +  CDS            HIV-1 gag (fragment): gag protein from human immunodeficiency virus 1; gag
   1680..1913    +  misc_feature   RRE: The Rev response element (RRE) of HIV-1 allows for Rev-dependent mRNA export from the nucleus to the cytoplasm.
   2290..2390    +  CDS            Rev (fragment): human immunodeficiency virus 1 (HIV-1) Rev protein; rev; enhances nuclear export of unspliced and incompletely spliced viral mRNAs
   2440..2557    +  misc_feature   cPPT/CTS: central polypurine tract and central termination sequence of HIV-1
   2602..2905    +  enhancer       CMV enhancer: human cytomegalovirus immediate early enhancer
   2907..3184    +  promoter       chicken β-actin promoter: No description available
   3185..4197    +  intron         chimeric intron: chimera between introns from chicken β-actin and rabbit β-globin
   4260..4278    +  promoter       T7 promoter: promoter for bacteriophage T7 RNA polymerase
   4293..4311    +  promoter       SP6 promoter: promoter for bacteriophage SP6 RNA polymerase
   4352..5104    +  CDS            NOTCH2NLB (fragment): NT2NB_HUMAN - Experimental evidence at protein level: Swiss-Prot protein existence level 1. Human-specific protein that promotes neural progenitor proliferation and evolutionary expansion of the brain neocortex by regulating the Notch signaling pathway (PubMed:29856954, PubMed:29856955, PubMed:29561261). Able to promote neural progenitor self-renewal, possibly by down-regulating neuronal differentiation genes, thereby delaying the differentiation of neuronal progenitors and leading to an overall final increase in neuronal production (PubMed:29856954, PubMed:29856955). Acts by enhancing the Not
   5150..5736    +  misc_feature   IRES2: internal ribosome entry site (IRES) of the encephalomyocarditis virus (EMCV)
   5737..6456    +  CDS            EGFP: the original enhanced GFP (Yang et al., 1996) mammalian codon-optimized
   6457..6480    +  misc_feature   MCS (fragment): pBluescript multiple cloning site
   6480..7068    +  misc_feature   WPRE: woodchuck hepatitis virus posttranscriptional regulatory element
   7005..7586    +  CDS            nef (fragment): NEF_HV1H2 - Experimental evidence at protein level: Swiss-Prot protein existence level 1. Extracellular Nef protein targets CD4(+) T-lymphocytes for apoptosis by interacting with CXCR4 surface receptors. From Human immunodeficiency virus type 1 group M subtype B (isolate HXB2) (HIV-1).
   7593..7773    +  LTR            5' LTR (truncated): truncated 5' long terminal repeat (LTR) from HIV-1
   7805..8029    +  polyA_signal   bGH poly(A) signal: bovine growth hormone polyadenylation signal
   8033..8054    +  promoter       SV40 promoter (fragment): SV40 enhancer and early promoter
   8075..8503    +  rep_origin     f1 ori (sequence partly withheld): f1 bacteriophage origin of replication; arrow indicates direction of (+) strand synthesis
   8517..8846    +  promoter       SV40 promoter: SV40 enhancer and early promoter
   8894..8941    +  promoter       EM7 promoter: synthetic bacterial promoter&nbsp
   8960..9334    +  CDS            BleoR: antibiotic-binding protein; Sh ble from Streptoalloteichus hindustanus; confers resistance to bleomycin, phleomycin, and Zeocin™
   9344..9469    +  CDS            ble (fragment): BLE_KLEPN - Experimental evidence at protein level: Swiss-Prot protein existence level 1. Binding protein with a strong affinity to the bleomycin family of antibiotics. Binds to CL990; an antimitotic-antibiotic compound. From Klebsiella pneumoniae.
   9464..9585    +  polyA_signal   SV40 poly(A) signal: SV40 polyadenylation signal
   9656..9678    -  protein_bind   lac operator (fragment): The lac repressor binds to the lac operator to inhibit transcription in E. coli. This inhibition can be relieved by adding lactose or isopropyl-β-D-thiogalactopyranoside (IPTG). lac repressor encoded by lacI
   9682..9712    -  promoter       lac promoter: promoter for the E. coli lac operon
   9727..9748    -  protein_bind   CAP binding site: CAP binding activates transcription in the presence of cAMP. E. coli catabolite activator protein
   9761..9853    -  CDS            lacI (fragment): lac repressor; lacI; The lac repressor binds to the lac operator to inhibit transcription in E. coli. This inhibition can be relieved by adding lactose or isopropyl-β-D-thiogalactopyranoside (IPTG).
  10036..10624   -  rep_origin     ori: high-copy-number ColE1/pMB1/pBR322/pUC origin of replication
  10795..11655   -  CDS            AmpR: β-lactamase; bla; confers resistance to ampicillin, carbenicillin, and related antibiotics
  11656..11760   -  promoter       AmpR promoter: bla
>Addgene plasmid #122956 | pLenti-CAG-NOTCH2NL-delta C terminus (N2NL-delta C)-ires-EGFP | depositor full sequence | sequence record 234800 | pLenti-CAG-NOTCH2NL-delta C terminus (N2NL-delta C)-ires-EGFP sequence 11788 bps
GTCGACGGATCGGGAGATCTCCCGATCCCCTATGGTGCACTCTCAGTACAATCTGCTCTGATGCCGCATA
GTTAAGCCAGTATCTGCTCCCTGCTTGTGTGTTGGAGGTCGCTGAGTAGTGCGCGAGCAAAATTTAAGCT
ACAACAAGGCAAGGCTTGACCGACAATTGCATGAAGAATCTGCTTAGGGTTAGGCGTTTTGCGCTGCTTC
GCGATGTACGGGCCAGATATACGCGTTGACATTGATTATTGACTAGTTATTAATAGTAATCAATTACGGG
GTCATTAGTTCATAGCCCATATATGGAGTTCCGCGTTACATAACTTACGGTAAATGGCCCGCCTGGCTGA
CCGCCCAACGACCCCCGCCCATTGACGTCAATAATGACGTATGTTCCCATAGTAACGCCAATAGGGACTT
TCCATTGACGTCAATGGGTGGAGTATTTACGGTAAACTGCCCACTTGGCAGTACATCAAGTGTATCATAT
GCCAAGTACGCCCCCTATTGACGTCAATGACGGTAAATGGCCCGCCTGGCATTATGCCCAGTACATGACC
TTATGGGACTTTCCTACTTGGCAGTACATCTACGTATTAGTCATCGCTATTACCATGGTGATGCGGTTTT
GGCAGTACATCAATGGGCGTGGATAGCGGTTTGACTCACGGGGATTTCCAAGTCTCCACCCCATTGACGT
CAATGGGAGTTTGTTTTGGCACCAAAATCAACGGGACTTTCCAAAATGTCGTAACAACTCCGCCCCATTG
ACGCAAATGGGCGGTAGGCGTGTACGGTGGGAGGTCTATATAAGCAGCGCGTTTTGCCTGTACTGGGTCT
CTCTGGTTAGACCAGATCTGAGCCTGGGAGCTCTCTGGCTAACTAGGGAACCCACTGCTTAAGCCTCAAT
AAAGCTTGCCTTGAGTGCTTCAAGTAGTGTGTGCCCGTCTGTTGTGTGACTCTGGTAACTAGAGATCCCT
CAGACCCTTTTAGTCAGTGTGGAAAATCTCTAGCAGTGGCGCCCGAACAGGGACTTGAAAGCGAAAGGGA
AACCAGAGGAGCTCTCTCGACGCAGGACTCGGCTTGCTGAAGCGCGCACGGCAAGAGGCGAGGGGCGGCG
ACTGGTGAGTACGCCAAAAATTTTGACTAGCGGAGGCTAGAAGGAGAGAGATGGGTGCGAGAGCGTCAGT
ATTAAGCGGGGGAGAATTAGATCGCGATGGGAAAAAATTCGGTTAAGGCCAGGGGGAAAGAAAAAATATA
AATTAAAACATATAGTATGGGCAAGCAGGGAGCTAGAACGATTCGCAGTTAATCCTGGCCTGTTAGAAAC
ATCAGAAGGCTGTAGACAAATACTGGGACAGCTACAACCATCCCTTCAGACAGGATCAGAAGAACTTAGA
TCATTATATAATACAGTAGCAACCCTCTATTGTGTGCATCAAAGGATAGAGATAAAAGACACCAAGGAAG
CTTTAGACAAGATAGAGGAAGAGCAAAACAAAAGTAAGACCACCGCACAGCAAGCGGCCGCTGATCTTCA
GACCTGGAGGAGGAGATATGAGGGACAATTGGAGAAGTGAATTATATAAATATAAAGTAGTAAAAATTGA
ACCATTAGGAGTAGCACCCACCAAGGCAAAGAGAAGAGTGGTGCAGAGAGAAAAAAGAGCAGTGGGAATA
GGAGCTTTGTTCCTTGGGTTCTTGGGAGCAGCAGGAAGCACTATGGGCGCAGCGTCAATGACGCTGACGG
TACAGGCCAGACAATTATTGTCTGGTATAGTGCAGCAGCAGAACAATTTGCTGAGGGCTATTGAGGCGCA
ACAGCATCTGTTGCAACTCACAGTCTGGGGCATCAAGCAGCTCCAGGCAAGAATCCTGGCTGTGGAAAGA
TACCTAAAGGATCAACAGCTCCTGGGGATTTGGGGTTGCTCTGGAAAACTCATTTGCACCACTGCTGTGC
CTTGGAATGCTAGTTGGAGTAATAAATCTCTGGAACAGATTTGGAATCACACGACCTGGATGGAGTGGGA
CAGAGAAATTAACAATTACACAAGCTTAATACACTCCTTAATTGAAGAATCGCAAAACCAGCAAGAAAAG
AATGAACAAGAATTATTGGAATTAGATAAATGGGCAAGTTTGTGGAATTGGTTTAACATAACAAATTGGC
TGTGGTATATAAAATTATTCATAATGATAGTAGGAGGCTTGGTAGGTTTAAGAATAGTTTTTGCTGTACT
TTCTATAGTGAATAGAGTTAGGCAGGGATATTCACCATTATCGTTTCAGACCCACCTCCCAACCCCGAGG
GGACCCGACAGGCCCGAAGGAATAGAAGAAGAAGGTGGAGAGAGAGACAGAGACAGATCCATTCGATTAG
TGAACGGATCGGCACTGCGTGCGCCAATTCTGCAGACAAATGGCAGTATTCATCCACAATTTTAAAAGAA
AAGGGGGGATTGGGGGGTACAGTGCAGGGGAAAGAATAGTAGACATAATAGCAACAGACATACAAACTAA
AGAATTACAAAAACAAATTACAAAAATTCAAAATTTTCGGGTTTATTACAGGGACAGCAGAGATCCAGTT
TGGTTAATCCGCGTTACATAACTTACGGTAAATGGCCCGCCTGGCTGACCGCCCAACGACCCCCGCCCAT
TGACGTCAATAATGACGTATGTTCCCATAGTAACGCCAATAGGGACTTTCCATTGACGTCAATGGGTGGA
GTATTTACGGTAAACTGCCCACTTGGCAGTACATCAAGTGTATCATATGCCAAGTACGCCCCCTATTGAC
GTCAATGACGGTAAATGGCCCGCCTGGCATTATGCCCAGTACATGACCTTATGGGACTTTCCTACTTGGC
AGTACATCTACGTATTAGTCATCGCTATTACCATGGTCGAGGTGAGCCCCACGTTCTGCTTCACTCTCCC
CATCTCCCCCCCCTCCCCACCCCCAATTTTGTATTTATTTATTTTTTAATTATTTTGTGCAGCGATGGGG
GCGGGGGGGGGGGGGGGGCGCGCGCCAGGCGGGGCGGGGCGGGGCGAGGGGCGGGGCGGGGCGAGGCGGA
GAGGTGCGGCGGCAGCCAATCAGAGCGGCGCGCTCCGAAAGTTTCCTTTTATGGCGAGGCGGCGGCGGCG
GCGGCCCTATAAAAAGCGAAGCGCGCGGCGGGCGGGAGTCGCTGCGTTGCCTTCGCCCCGTGCCCCGCTC
CGCGCCGCCTCGCGCCGCCCGCCCCGGCTCTGACTGACCGCGTTACTCCCACAGGTGAGCGGGCGGGACG
GCCCTTCTCCTCCGGGCTGTAATTAGCGCTTGGTTTAATGACGGCTCGTTTCTTTTCTGTGGCTGCGTGA
AAGCCTTAAAGGGCTCCGGGAGGGCCCTTTGTGCGGGGGGGAGCGGCTCGGGGGGTGCGTGCGTGTGTGT
GTGCGTGGGGAGCGCCGCGTGCGGCCCGCGCTGCCCGGCGGCTGTGAGCGCTGCGGGCGCGGCGCGGGGC
TTTGTGCGCTCCGCGTGTGCGCGAGGGGAGCGCGGCCGGGGGCGGTGCCCCGCGGTGCGGGGGGGCTGCG
AGGGGAACAAAGGCTGCGTGCGGGGTGTGTGCGTGGGGGGGTGAGCAGGGGGTGTGGGCGCGGCGGTCGG
GCTGTAACCCCCCCCTGCACCCCCCTCCCCGAGTTGCTGAGCACGGCCCGGCTTCGGGTGCGGGGCTCCG
TACGGGGCGTGGCGCGGGGCTCGCCGTGCCGGGCGGGGGGTGGCGGCAGGTGGGGGTGCCGGGCGGGGCG
GGGCCGCCTCGGGCCGGGGAGGGCTCGGGGGAGGGGCGCGGCGGCCCCCGGAGCGCCGGCGGCTGTCGAG
GCGCGGCGAGCCGCAGCCATTGCCTTTTATGGTAATCGTGCGAGAGGGCGCAGGGACTTCCTTTGTCCCA
AATCTGTGCGGAGCCGAAATCTGGGAGGCGCCGCCGCACCCCCTCTAGCGGGCGCGGGGCGAAGCGGTGC
GGCGCCGGCAGGAAGGAAATGGGCGGGGAGGGCCTTCGTGCGTCGCCGCGCCGCCGTCCCCTTCTCCCTC
TCCAGCCTCGGGGCTGTCCGCGGGGGGACGGCTGCCTTCGGGGGGGACGGGGCAGGGCGGGGTTCGGCTT
CTGGCGTGTGACCGGCGGCTCTAGAGCCTCTGCTAACCATGTTCATGCCTTCTTCTTTTTCCTACAGCTC
CTGGGCAACGTGCTGGTTATTGTGCTGTCTCATCATTTTGGCAAAGAATTGCTCGAGCGTAATACGACTC
ACTATAGGGAGACCCAAGCTTGATTTAGGTGACACTATAGAATACAAGCTACTTGTTCTTTTTGCAGGAT
CGGTTACCACCATGCCCGCCCTGCGCCCCGCTCTGCTGTGGGCGCTGCTGGCGCTCTGGCTGTGCTGCGC
GACCCCCGCGCATGCATTGCAGTGTCGAGATGGCTATGAACCCTGTGTAAATGAAGGAATGTGTGTTACC
TACCACAATGGCACAGGATACTGCAAATGTCCAGAAGGCTTCTTGGGGGAATATTGTCAACATCGAGACC
CCTGTGAGAAGAACCGCTGCCAGAATGGTGGGACTTGTGTGGCCCAGGCCATGCTGGGGAAAGCCACGTG
CCGATGTGCCTCAGGGTTTACAGGAGAGGACTGCCAGTACTCGACATCTCATCCATGCTTTGTGTCTCGA
CCTTGCCTGAATGGCGGCACATGCCATATGCTCAGCCGGGATACCTATGAGTGCACCTGTCAAGTCGGGT
TTACAGGTAAGGAGTGCCAATGGACCGATGCCTGCCTGTCTCATCCCTGTGCAAATGGAAGTACCTGTAC
CACTGTGGCCAACCAGTTCTCCTGCAAATGCCTCACAGGCTTCACAGGGCAGAAGTGTGAGACTGATGTC
AATGAGTGTGACATTCCAGGACACTGCCAGCATGGTGGCATCTGCCTCAACCTGCCTGGTTCCTACCAGT
GCCAGTGCCTTCAGGGCTTCACAGGCCAGTACTGTGACAGCCTGTATGTGCCCTGTGCACCCTCGCCTTG
TGTCAATGGAGGCACCTGTCGGCAGACTGGTGACTTCACTTTTGAGTGCAACTGCCTTCCAGAACTAGCG
CACCACCATCATCACCACTAGTCTAGCGTTAACGATCCGCCCCTCTCCCTCCCCCCCCCCTAACGTTACT
GGCCGAAGCCGCTTGGAATAAGGCCGGTGTGCGTTTGTCTATATGTTATTTTCCACCATATTGCCGTCTT
TTGGCAATGTGAGGGCCCGGAAACCTGGCCCTGTCTTCTTGACGAGCATTCCTAGGGGTCTTTCCCCTCT
CGCCAAAGGAATGCAAGGTCTGTTGAATGTCGTGAAGGAAGCAGTTCCTCTGGAAGCTTCTTGAAGACAA
ACAACGTCTGTAGCGACCCTTTGCAGGCAGCGGAACCCCCCACCTGGCGACAGGTGCCTCTGCGGCCAAA
AGCCACGTGTATAAGATACACCTGCAAAGGCGGCACAACCCCAGTGCCACGTTGTGAGTTGGATAGTTGT
GGAAAGAGTCAAATGGCTCTCCTCAAGCGTATTCAACAAGGGGCTGAAGGATGCCCAGAAGGTACCCCAT
TGTATGGGATCTGATCTGGGGCCTCGGTACACATGCTTTACATGTGTTTAGTCGAGGTTAAAAAAACGTC
TAGGCCCCCCGAACCACGGGGACGTGGTTTTCCTTTGAAAAACACGATGATAATATGGCCACAACCATGG
TGAGCAAGGGCGAGGAGCTGTTCACCGGGGTGGTGCCCATCCTGGTCGAGCTGGACGGCGACGTAAACGG
CCACAAGTTCAGCGTGTCCGGCGAGGGCGAGGGCGATGCCACCTACGGCAAGCTGACCCTGAAGTTCATC
TGCACCACCGGCAAGCTGCCCGTGCCCTGGCCCACCCTCGTGACCACCCTGACCTACGGCGTGCAGTGCT
TCAGCCGCTACCCCGACCACATGAAGCAGCACGACTTCTTCAAGTCCGCCATGCCCGAAGGCTACGTCCA
GGAGCGCACCATCTTCTTCAAGGACGACGGCAACTACAAGACCCGCGCCGAGGTGAAGTTCGAGGGCGAC
ACCCTGGTGAACCGCATCGAGCTGAAGGGCATCGACTTCAAGGAGGACGGCAACATCCTGGGGCACAAGC
TGGAGTACAACTACAACAGCCACAACGTCTATATCATGGCCGACAAGCAGAAGAACGGCATCAAGGTGAA
CTTCAAGATCCGCCACAACATCGAGGACGGCAGCGTGCAGCTCGCCGACCACTACCAGCAGAACACCCCC
ATCGGCGACGGCCCCGTGCTGCTGCCCGACAACCACTACCTGAGCACCCAGTCCGCCCTGAGCAAAGACC
CCAACGAGAAGCGCGATCACATGGTCCTGCTGGAGTTCGTGACCGCCGCCGGGATCACTCTCGGCATGGA
CGAGCTGTACAAGTAAAATTCGATATCAAGCTTATCGATAATCAACCTCTGGATTACAAAATTTGTGAAA
GATTGACTGGTATTCTTAACTATGTTGCTCCTTTTACGCTATGTGGATACGCTGCTTTAATGCCTTTGTA
TCATGCTATTGCTTCCCGTATGGCTTTCATTTTCTCCTCCTTGTATAAATCCTGGTTGCTGTCTCTTTAT
GAGGAGTTGTGGCCCGTTGTCAGGCAACGTGGCGTGGTGTGCACTGTGTTTGCTGACGCAACCCCCACTG
GTTGGGGCATTGCCACCACCTGTCAGCTCCTTTCCGGGACTTTCGCTTTCCCCCTCCCTATTGCCACGGC
GGAACTCATCGCCGCCTGCCTTGCCCGCTGCTGGACAGGGGCTCGGCTGTTGGGCACTGACAATTCCGTG
GTGTTGTCGGGGAAATCATCGTCCTTTCCTTGGCTGCTCGCCTGTGTTGCCACCTGGATTCTGCGCGGGA
CGTCCTTCTGCTACGTCCCTTCGGCCCTCAATCCAGCGGACCTTCCTTCCCGCGGCCTGCTGCCGGCTCT
GCGGCCTCTTCCGCGTCTTCGCCTTCGCCCTCAGACGAGTCGGATCTCCCTTTGGGCCGCCTCCCCGCAT
CGATACCGTCGACCTCGAGACCTAGAAAAACATGGAGCAATCACAAGTAGCAATACAGCAGCTACCAATG
CTGATTGTGCCTGGCTAGAAGCACAAGAGGAGGAGGAGGTGGGTTTTCCAGTCACACCTCAGGTACCTTT
AAGACCAATGACTTACAAGGCAGCTGTAGATCTTAGCCACTTTTTAAAAGAAAAGGGGGGACTGGAAGGG
CTAATTCACTCCCAACGAAGACAAGATATCCTTGATCTGTGGATCTACCACACACAAGGCTACTTCCCTG
ATTGGCAGAACTACACACCAGGGCCAGGGATCAGATATCCACTGACCTTTGGATGGTGCTACAAGCTAGT
ACCAGTTGAGCAAGAGAAGGTAGAAGAAGCCAATGAAGGAGAGAACACCCGCTTGTTACACCCTGTGAGC
CTGCATGGGATGGATGACCCGGAGAGAGAAGTATTAGAGTGGAGGTTTGACAGCCGCCTAGCATTTCATC
ACATGGCCCGAGAGCTGCATCCGGACTGTACTGGGTCTCTCTGGTTAGACCAGATCTGAGCCTGGGAGCT
CTCTGGCTAACTAGGGAACCCACTGCTTAAGCCTCAATAAAGCTTGCCTTGAGTGCTTCAAGTAGTGTGT
GCCCGTCTGTTGTGTGACTCTGGTAACTAGAGATCCCTCAGACCCTTTTAGTCAGTGTGGAAAATCTCTA
GCAGGGCCCGTTTAAACCCGCTGATCAGCCTCGACTGTGCCTTCTAGTTGCCAGCCATCTGTTGTTTGCC
CCTCCCCCGTGCCTTCCTTGACCCTGGAAGGTGCCACTCCCACTGTCCTTTCCTAATAAAATGAGGAAAT
TGCATCGCATTGTCTGAGTAGGTGTCATTCTATTCTGGGGGGTGGGGTGGGGCAGGACAGCAAGGGGGAG
GATTGGGAAGACAATAGCAGGCATGCTGGGGATGCGGTGGGCTCTATGGCTTCTGAGGCGGAAAGAACCA
GCTGGGGCTCTAGGGGGTATCCCC
[124 nt withheld, positions 8075-8198]
C
[91 nt withheld, positions 8200-8290]
A
[49 nt withheld, positions 8292-8340]
CCTTTGACGTTGGAGTCCACGTTCTTT
[37 nt withheld, positions 8368-8404]
ACCCTATCTCGGTCTATTCTTTTGATTTATAAGGGATTTTGCCGATTTCGGCCTATTGGTTAAAAAATGA
GCTGATTTAACAAAAATTTAACGCGAATTAATTCTGTGGAATGTGTGTCAGTTAGGGTGTGGAAAGTCCC
CAGGCTCCCCAGCAGGCAGAAGTATGCAAAGCATGCATCTCAATTAGTCAGCAACCAGGTGTGGAAAGTC
CCCAGGCTCCCCAGCAGGCAGAAGTATGCAAAGCATGCATCTCAATTAGTCAGCAACCATAGTCCCGCCC
CTAACTCCGCCCATCCCGCCCCTAACTCCGCCCAGTTCCGCCCATTCTCCGCCCCATGGCTGACTAATTT
TTTTTATTTATGCAGAGGCCGAGGCCGCCTCTGCCTCTGAGCTATTCCAGAAGTAGTGAGGAGGCTTTTT
TGGAGGCCTAGGCTTTTGCAAAAAGCTCCCGGGAGCTTGTATATCCATTTTCGGATCTGATCAGCACGTG
TTGACAATTAATCATCGGCATAGTATATCGGCATAGTATAATACGACAAGGTGAGGAACTAAACCATGGC
CAAGTTGACCAGTGCCGTTCCGGTGCTCACCGCGCGCGACGTCGCCGGAGCGGTCGAGTTCTGGACCGAC
CGGCTCGGGTTCTCCCGGGACTTCGTGGAGGACGACTTCGCCGGTGTGGTCCGGGACGACGTGACCCTGT
TCATCAGCGCGGTCCAGGACCAGGTGGTGCCGGACAACACCCTGGCCTGGGTGTGGGTGCGCGGCCTGGA
CGAGCTGTACGCCGAGTGGTCGGAGGTCGTGTCCACGAACTTCCGGGACGCCTCCGGGCCGGCCATGACC
GAGATCGGCGAGCAGCCGTGGGGGCGGGAGTTCGCCCTGCGCGACCCGGCCGGCAACTGCGTGCACTTCG
TGGCCGAGGAGCAGGACTGACACGTGCTACGAGATTTCGATTCCACCGCCGCCTTCTATGAAAGGTTGGG
CTTCGGAATCGTTTTCCGGGACGCCGGCTGGATGATCCTCCAGCGCGGGGATCTCATGCTGGAGTTCTTC
GCCCACCCCAACTTGTTTATTGCAGCTTATAATGGTTACAAATAAAGCAATAGCATCACAAATTTCACAA
ATAAAGCATTTTTTTCACTGCATTCTAGTTGTGGTTTGTCCAAACTCATCAATGTATCTTATCATGTCTG
TATACCGTCGACCTCTAGCTAGAGCTTGGCGTAATCATGGTCATAGCTGTTTCCTGTGTGAAATTGTTAT
CCGCTCACAATTCCACACAACATACGAGCCGGAAGCATAAAGTGTAAAGCCTGGGGTGCCTAATGAGTGA
GCTAACTCACATTAATTGCGTTGCGCTCACTGCCCGCTTTCCAGTCGGGAAACCTGTCGTGCCAGCTGCA
TTAATGAATCGGCCAACGCGCGGGGAGAGGCGGTTTGCGTATTGGGCGCTCTTCCGCTTCCTCGCTCACT
GACTCGCTGCGCTCGGTCGTTCGGCTGCGGCGAGCGGTATCAGCTCACTCAAAGGCGGTAATACGGTTAT
CCACAGAATCAGGGGATAACGCAGGAAAGAACATGTGAGCAAAAGGCCAGCAAAAGGCCAGGAACCGTAA
AAAGGCCGCGTTGCTGGCGTTTTTCCATAGGCTCCGCCCCCCTGACGAGCATCACAAAAATCGACGCTCA
AGTCAGAGGTGGCGAAACCCGACAGGACTATAAAGATACCAGGCGTTTCCCCCTGGAAGCTCCCTCGTGC
GCTCTCCTGTTCCGACCCTGCCGCTTACCGGATACCTGTCCGCCTTTCTCCCTTCGGGAAGCGTGGCGCT
TTCTCATAGCTCACGCTGTAGGTATCTCAGTTCGGTGTAGGTCGTTCGCTCCAAGCTGGGCTGTGTGCAC
GAACCCCCCGTTCAGCCCGACCGCTGCGCCTTATCCGGTAACTATCGTCTTGAGTCCAACCCGGTAAGAC
ACGACTTATCGCCACTGGCAGCAGCCACTGGTAACAGGATTAGCAGAGCGAGGTATGTAGGCGGTGCTAC
AGAGTTCTTGAAGTGGTGGCCTAACTACGGCTACACTAGAAGAACAGTATTTGGTATCTGCGCTCTGCTG
AAGCCAGTTACCTTCGGAAAAAGAGTTGGTAGCTCTTGATCCGGCAAACAAACCACCGCTGGTAGCGGTG
GTTTTTTTGTTTGCAAGCAGCAGATTACGCGCAGAAAAAAAGGATCTCAAGAAGATCCTTTGATCTTTTC
TACGGGGTCTGACGCTCAGTGGAACGAAAACTCACGTTAAGGGATTTTGGTCATGAGATTATCAAAAAGG
ATCTTCACCTAGATCCTTTTAAATTAAAAATGAAGTTTTAAATCAATCTAAAGTATATATGAGTAAACTT
GGTCTGACAGTTACCAATGCTTAATCAGTGAGGCACCTATCTCAGCGATCTGTCTATTTCGTTCATCCAT
AGTTGCCTGACTCCCCGTCGTGTAGATAACTACGATACGGGAGGGCTTACCATCTGGCCCCAGTGCTGCA
ATGATACCGCGAGACCCACGCTCACCGGCTCCAGATTTATCAGCAATAAACCAGCCAGCCGGAAGGGCCG
AGCGCAGAAGTGGTCCTGCAACTTTATCCGCCTCCATCCAGTCTATTAATTGTTGCCGGGAAGCTAGAGT
AAGTAGTTCGCCAGTTAATAGTTTGCGCAACGTTGTTGCCATTGCTACAGGCATCGTGGTGTCACGCTCG
TCGTTTGGTATGGCTTCATTCAGCTCCGGTTCCCAACGATCAAGGCGAGTTACATGATCCCCCATGTTGT
GCAAAAAAGCGGTTAGCTCCTTCGGTCCTCCGATCGTTGTCAGAAGTAAGTTGGCCGCAGTGTTATCACT
CATGGTTATGGCAGCACTGCATAATTCTCTTACTGTCATGCCATCCGTAAGATGCTTTTCTGTGACTGGT
GAGTACTCAACCAAGTCATTCTGAGAATAGTGTATGCGGCGACCGAGTTGCTCTTGCCCGGCGTCAATAC
GGGATAATACCGCGCCACATAGCAGAACTTTAAAAGTGCTCATCATTGGAAAACGTTCTTCGGGGCGAAA
ACTCTCAAGGATCTTACCGCTGTTGAGATCCAGTTCGATGTAACCCACTCGTGCACCCAACTGATCTTCA
GCATCTTTTACTTTCACCAGCGTTTCTGGGTGAGCAAAAACAGGAAGGCAAAATGCCGCAAAAAAGGGAA
TAAGGGCGACACGGAAATGTTGAATACTCATACTCTTCCTTTTTCAATATTATTGAAGCATTTATCAGGG
TTATTGTCTCATGAGCGGATACATATTTGAATGTATTTAGAAAAATAAACAAATAGGGGTTCCGCGCACA
TTTCCCCGAAAAGTGCCACCTGAC
