Features (pLannotate 1.2.2; 35 found; start..end, strand, type, name):
    126..243     +  misc_feature   cPPT/CTS: central polypurine tract and central termination sequence of HIV-1
    288..591     +  enhancer       CMV enhancer: human cytomegalovirus immediate early enhancer
    871..1887    +  intron         chimeric intron: chimera between introns from chicken β-actin and rabbit β-globin
   1950..1968    +  promoter       T7 promoter: promoter for bacteriophage T7 RNA polymerase
   1983..2001    +  promoter       SP6 promoter: promoter for bacteriophage SP6 RNA polymerase
   2042..2794    +  CDS            NOTCH2NLB (fragment): NT2NB_HUMAN - Experimental evidence at protein level: Swiss-Prot protein existence level 1. Human-specific protein that promotes neural progenitor proliferation and evolutionary expansion of the brain neocortex by regulating the Notch signaling pathway (PubMed:29856954, PubMed:29856955, PubMed:29561261). Able to promote neural progenitor self-renewal, possibly by down-regulating neuronal differentiation genes, thereby delaying the differentiation of neuronal progenitors and leading to an overall final increase in neuronal production (PubMed:29856954, PubMed:29856955). Acts by enhancing the Not
   2840..3426    +  misc_feature   IRES2: internal ribosome entry site (IRES) of the encephalomyocarditis virus (EMCV)
   3427..4146    +  CDS            EGFP: the original enhanced GFP (Yang et al., 1996) mammalian codon-optimized
   4147..4170    +  misc_feature   MCS (fragment): pBluescript multiple cloning site
   4170..4758    +  misc_feature   WPRE: woodchuck hepatitis virus posttranscriptional regulatory element
   4695..5276    +  CDS            nef (fragment): NEF_HV1H2 - Experimental evidence at protein level: Swiss-Prot protein existence level 1. Extracellular Nef protein targets CD4(+) T-lymphocytes for apoptosis by interacting with CXCR4 surface receptors. From Human immunodeficiency virus type 1 group M subtype B (isolate HXB2) (HIV-1).
   5283..5463    +  LTR            5' LTR (truncated): truncated 5' long terminal repeat (LTR) from HIV-1
   5495..5719    +  polyA_signal   bGH poly(A) signal: bovine growth hormone polyadenylation signal
   5723..5744    +  promoter       SV40 promoter (fragment): SV40 enhancer and early promoter
   5765..6193    +  rep_origin     f1 ori (sequence partly withheld): f1 bacteriophage origin of replication; arrow indicates direction of (+) strand synthesis
   6207..6536    +  promoter       SV40 promoter: SV40 enhancer and early promoter
   6584..6631    +  promoter       EM7 promoter: synthetic bacterial promoter&nbsp
   6650..7024    +  CDS            BleoR: antibiotic-binding protein; Sh ble from Streptoalloteichus hindustanus; confers resistance to bleomycin, phleomycin, and Zeocin™
   7034..7159    +  CDS            ble (fragment): BLE_KLEPN - Experimental evidence at protein level: Swiss-Prot protein existence level 1. Binding protein with a strong affinity to the bleomycin family of antibiotics. Binds to CL990; an antimitotic-antibiotic compound. From Klebsiella pneumoniae.
   7154..7275    +  polyA_signal   SV40 poly(A) signal: SV40 polyadenylation signal
   7346..7368    -  protein_bind   lac operator (fragment): The lac repressor binds to the lac operator to inhibit transcription in E. coli. This inhibition can be relieved by adding lactose or isopropyl-β-D-thiogalactopyranoside (IPTG). lac repressor encoded by lacI
   7372..7402    -  promoter       lac promoter: promoter for the E. coli lac operon
   7417..7438    -  protein_bind   CAP binding site: CAP binding activates transcription in the presence of cAMP. E. coli catabolite activator protein
   7451..7543    -  CDS            lacI (fragment): lac repressor; lacI; The lac repressor binds to the lac operator to inhibit transcription in E. coli. This inhibition can be relieved by adding lactose or isopropyl-β-D-thiogalactopyranoside (IPTG).
   7726..8314    -  rep_origin     ori: high-copy-number ColE1/pMB1/pBR322/pUC origin of replication
   8485..9345    -  CDS            AmpR: β-lactamase; bla; confers resistance to ampicillin, carbenicillin, and related antibiotics
   9346..9450    -  promoter       AmpR promoter: bla
   9509..9561    -  misc_feature   bom (fragment): basis of mobility region from pBR322
   9716..10095   +  enhancer       CMV enhancer: human cytomegalovirus immediate early enhancer
  10096..10295   +  promoter       CMV promoter: human cytomegalovirus (CMV) immediate early promoter
  10313..10493   +  LTR            5' LTR (truncated): truncated 5' long terminal repeat (LTR) from HIV-1
  10540..10665   +  misc_feature   HIV-1 Ψ: packaging signal of human immunodeficiency virus type 1
  10649..11012   +  CDS            HIV-1 gag (fragment): gag protein from human immunodeficiency virus 1; gag
  11158..11391   +  misc_feature   RRE: The Rev response element (RRE) of HIV-1 allows for Rev-dependent mRNA export from the nucleus to the cytoplasm.
  11768..76      +  CDS            Rev (fragment) (across the origin): human immunodeficiency virus 1 (HIV-1) Rev protein; rev; enhances nuclear export of unspliced and incompletely spliced viral mRNAs
>Addgene plasmid #122956 | pLenti-CAG-NOTCH2NL-delta C terminus (N2NL-delta C)-ires-EGFP | addgene full sequence | sequence record 244423 | Addgene NGS Result
CCGACAGGCCCGAAGGAATAGAAGAAGAAGGTGGAGAGAGAGACAGAGACAGATCCATTCGATTAGTGAA
CGGATCGGCACTGCGTGCGCCAATTCTGCAGACAAATGGCAGTATTCATCCACAATTTTAAAAGAAAAGG
GGGGATTGGGGGGTACAGTGCAGGGGAAAGAATAGTAGACATAATAGCAACAGACATACAAACTAAAGAA
TTACAAAAACAAATTACAAAAATTCAAAATTTTCGGGTTTATTACAGGGACAGCAGAGATCCAGTTTGGT
TAATCCGCGTTACATAACTTACGGTAAATGGCCCGCCTGGCTGACCGCCCAACGACCCCCGCCCATTGAC
GTCAATAATGACGTATGTTCCCATAGTAACGCCAATAGGGACTTTCCATTGACGTCAATGGGTGGAGTAT
TTACGGTAAACTGCCCACTTGGCAGTACATCAAGTGTATCATATGCCAAGTACGCCCCCTATTGACGTCA
ATGACGGTAAATGGCCCGCCTGGCATTATGCCCAGTACATGACCTTATGGGACTTTCCTACTTGGCAGTA
CATCTACGTATTAGTCATCGCTATTACCATGGTCGAGGTGAGCCCCACGTTCTGCTTCACTCTCCCCATC
TCCCCCCCCTCCCCACCCCCAATTTTGTATTTATTTATTTTTTAATTATTTTGTGCAGCGATGGGGGCGG
GGGGGGGGGGGGGGCGCGCGCCRGGSGGGGSGGGGSGGGGSGGGGGGSGGGGSGGGGSGRGGSGGRGRGG
KGCGGCGGCAGCCAATCAGAGCGGCGCGCTCCGAAAGTTTCCTTTTATGGCGAGGCGGCGGCGGCGGCGG
CCCTATAAAAAGCGAAGCGCGCGGCGGGCGGGAGTCGCTGCGCGCTGCCTTCGCCCCGTGCCCCGCTCCG
CCGCCGCCTCGCGCCGCCCGCCCCGGCTCTGACTGACCGCGTTACTCCCACAGGTGAGCGGGCGGGACGG
CCCTTCTCCTCCGGGCTGTAATTAGCGCTTGGTTTAATGACGGCTTGTTTCTTTTCTGTGGCTGCGTGAA
AGCCTTGAGGGGCTCCGGGAGGGCCCTTTGTGCGGGGGGAGCGGCTCGGGGGGTGCGTGCGTGTGTGTGT
GCGTGGGGAGCGCCGCGTGCGGCTCCGCGCTGCCCGGCGGCTGTGAGCGCTGCGGGCGCGGCGCGGGGCT
TTGTGCGCTCCGCAGTGTGCGCGAGGGGAGCGCGGCCGGGGGCGGTGCCCCGCGGTGCGGGGGGGGCTGC
GAGGGGAACAAAGGCTGCGTGCGGGGTGTGTGCGTGGGGGGGTGAGCAGGGGGTGTGGGCGCGTCGGTCG
GGCTGCAACCCCCCCTGCACCCCCCTCCCCGAGTTGCTGAGCACGGCCCGGCTTCGGGTGCGGGGCTCCG
TACGGGGCGTGGCGCGGGGCTCGCCGTGCCGGGCGGGGGGTGGCGGCAGGTGGGGGTGCCGGGCGGGGCG
GGGCCGCCYCGGGCCGGGGRGGGCTCGGGGGRGGGGCGCGGCGGCCCCCGGAGCGCCGGCGGCTGTCGAG
GCGCGGCGAGCCGCAGCCATTGCCTTTTATGGTAATCGTGCGAGAGGGCGCAGGGACTTCCTTTGTCCCA
AATCTGTGCGGAGCCGAAATCTGGGAGGCGCCGCCGCACCCCCTCTAGCGGGCGCGGGGCGAAGCGGTGC
GGCGCCGGCAGGAAGGAAATGGGCGGGGAGGGCCTTCGTGCGTCGCCGCGCCGCCGTCCCCTTCTCCCTC
TCCAGCCTCGGGGCTGTCCGCGGGGGGACGGCTGCCTTCGGGGGGGACGGGGCAGGGCGGGGTTCGGCTT
CTGGCGTGTGACCGGCGGCTCTAGAGCCTCTGCTAACCATGTTCATGCCTTCTTCTTTTTCCTACAGCTC
CTGGGCAACGTGCTGGTTATTGTGCTGTCTCATCATTTTGGCAAAGAATTGCTCGAGCGTAATACGACTC
ACTATAGGGAGACCCAAGCTTGATTTAGGTGACACTATAGAATACAAGCTACTTGTTCTTTTTGCAGGAT
CGGTTACCACCATGCCCGCCCTGCGCCCCGCTCTGCTGTGGGCGCTGCTGGCGCTCTGGCTGTGCTGCGC
GACCCCCGCGCATGCATTGCAGTGTCGAGATGGCTATGAACCCTGTGTAAATGAAGGAATGTGTGTTACC
TACCACAATGGCACAGGATACTGCAAATGTCCAGAAGGCTTCTTGGGGGAATATTGTCAACATCGAGACC
CCTGTGAGAAGAACCGCTGCCAGAATGGTGGGACTTGTGTGGCCCAGGCCATGCTGGGGAAAGCCACGTG
CCGATGTGCCTCAGGGTTTACAGGAGAGGACTGCCAGTACTCGACATCTCATCCATGCTTTGTGTCTCGA
CCTTGCCTGAATGGCGGCACATGCCATATGCTCAGCCGGGATACCTATGAGTGCACCTGTCAAGTCGGGT
TTACAGGTAAGGAGTGCCAATGGACCGATGCCTGCCTGTCTCATCCCTGTGCAAATGGAAGTACCTGTAC
CACTGTGGCCAACCAGTTCTCCTGCAAATGCCTCACAGGCTTCACAGGGCAGAAGTGTGAGACTGATGTC
AATGAGTGTGACATTCCAGGACACTGCCAGCATGGTGGCATCTGCCTCAACCTGCCTGGTTCCTACCAGT
GCCAGTGCCTTCAGGGCTTCACAGGCCAGTACTGTGACAGCCTGTATGTGCCCTGTGCACCCTCGCCTTG
TGTCAATGGAGGCACCTGTCGGCAGACTGGTGACTTCACTTTTGAGTGCAACTGCCTTCCAGAACTAGCG
CACCACCATCATCACCACTAGTCTAGCGTTAACGATCCGCCCCTCTCCCTCCCCCCCCCCTAACGTTACT
GGCCGAAGCCGCTTGGAATAAGGCCGGTGTGCGTTTGTCTATATGTTATTTTCCACCATATTGCCGTCTT
TTGGCAATGTGAGGGCCCGGAAACCTGGCCCTGTCTTCTTGACGAGCATTCCTAGGGGTCTTTCCCCTCT
CGCCAAAGGAATGCAAGGTCTGTTGAATGTCGTGAAGGAAGCAGTTCCTCTGGAAGCTTCTTGAAGACAA
ACAACGTCTGTAGCGACCCTTTGCAGGCAGCGGAACCCCCCACCTGGCGACAGGTGCCTCTGCGGCCAAA
AGCCACGTGTATAAGATACACCTGCAAAGGCGGCACAACCCCAGTGCCACGTTGTGAGTTGGATAGTTGT
GGAAAGAGTCAAATGGCTCTCCTCAAGCGTATTCAACAAGGGGCTGAAGGATGCCCAGAAGGTACCCCAT
TGTATGGGATCTGATCTGGGGCCTCGGTACACATGCTTTACATGTGTTTAGTCGAGGTTAAAAAAACGTC
TAGGCCCCCCGAACCACGGGGACGTGGTTTTCCTTTGAAAAACACGATGATAATATGGCCACAACCATGG
TGAGCAAGGGCGAGGAGCTGTTCACCGGGGTGGTGCCCATCCTGGTCGAGCTGGACGGCGACGTAAACGG
CCACAAGTTCAGCGTGTCCGGCGAGGGCGAGGGCGATGCCACCTACGGCAAGCTGACCCTGAAGTTCATC
TGCACCACCGGCAAGCTGCCCGTGCCCTGGCCCACCCTCGTGACCACCCTGACCTACGGCGTGCAGTGCT
TCAGCCGCTACCCCGACCACATGAAGCAGCACGACTTCTTCAAGTCCGCCATGCCCGAAGGCTACGTCCA
GGAGCGCACCATCTTCTTCAAGGACGACGGCAACTACAAGACCCGCGCCGAGGTGAAGTTCGAGGGCGAC
ACCCTGGTGAACCGCATCGAGCTGAAGGGCATCGACTTCAAGGAGGACGGCAACATCCTGGGGCACAAGC
TGGAGTACAACTACAACAGCCACAACGTCTATATCATGGCCGACAAGCAGAAGAACGGCATCAAGGTGAA
CTTCAAGATCCGCCACAACATCGAGGACGGCAGCGTGCAGCTCGCCGACCACTACCAGCAGAACACCCCC
ATCGGCGACGGCCCCGTGCTGCTGCCCGACAACCACTACCTGAGCACCCAGTCCGCCCTGAGCAAAGACC
CCAACGAGAAGCGCGATCACATGGTCCTGCTGGAGTTCGTGACCGCCGCCGGGATCACTCTCGGCATGGA
CGAGCTGTACAAGTAAAATTCGATATCAAGCTTATCGATAATCAACCTCTGGATTACAAAATTTGTGAAA
GATTGACTGGTATTCTTAACTATGTTGCTCCTTTTACGCTATGTGGATACGCTGCTTTAATGCCTTTGTA
TCATGCTATTGCTTCCCGTATGGCTTTCATTTTCTCCTCCTTGTATAAATCCTGGTTGCTGTCTCTTTAT
GAGGAGTTGTGGCCCGTTGTCAGGCAACGTGGCGTGGTGTGCACTGTGTTTGCTGACGCAACCCCCACTG
GTTGGGGCATTGCCACCACCTGTCAGCTCCTTTCCGGGACTTTCGCTTTCCCCCTCCCTATTGCCACGGC
GGAACTCATCGCCGCCTGCCTTGCCCGCTGCTGGACAGGGGCTCGGCTGTTGGGCACTGACAATTCCGTG
GTGTTGTCGGGGAAATCATCGTCCTTTCCTTGGCTGCTCGCCTGTGTTGCCACCTGGATTCTGCGCGGGA
CGTCCTTCTGCTACGTCCCTTCGGCCCTCAATCCAGCGGACCTTCCTTCCCGCGGCCTGCTGCCGGCTCT
GCGGCCTCTTCCGCGTCTTCGCCTTCGCCCTCAGACGAGTCGGATCTCCCTTTGGGCCGCCTCCCCGCAT
CGATACCGTCGACCTCGAGACCTAGAAAAACATGGAGCAATCACAAGTAGCAATACAGCAGCTACCAATG
CTGATTGTGCCTGGCTAGAAGCACAAGAGGAGGAGGAGGTGGGTTTTCCAGTCACACCTCAGGTACCTTT
AAGACCAATGACTTACAAGGCAGCTGTAGATCTTAGCCACTTTTTAAAAGAAAAGGGGGGACTGGAAGGG
CTAATTCACTCCCAACGAAGACAAGATATCCTTGATCTGTGGATCTACCACACACAAGGCTACTTCCCTG
ATTGGCAGAACTACACACCAGGGCCAGGGATCAGATATCCACTGACCTTTGGATGGTGCTACAAGCTAGT
ACCAGTTGAGCAAGAGAAGGTAGAAGAAGCCAATGAAGGAGAGAACACCCGCTTGTTACACCCTGTGAGC
CTGCATGGGATGGATGACCCGGAGAGAGAAGTATTAGAGTGGAGGTTTGACAGCCGCCTAGCATTTCATC
ACATGGCCCGAGAGCTGCATCCGGACTGTACTGGGTCTCTCTGGTTAGACCAGATCTGAGCCTGGGAGCT
CTCTGGCTAACTAGGGAACCCACTGCTTAAGCCTCAATAAAGCTTGCCTTGAGTGCTTCAAGTAGTGTGT
GCCCGTCTGTTGTGTGACTCTGGTAACTAGAGATCCCTCAGACCCTTTTAGTCAGTGTGGAAAATCTCTA
GCAGGGCCCGTTTAAACCCGCTGATCAGCCTCGACTGTGCCTTCTAGTTGCCAGCCATCTGTTGTTTGCC
CCTCCCCCGTGCCTTCCTTGACCCTGGAAGGTGCCACTCCCACTGTCCTTTCCTAATAAAATGAGGAAAT
TGCATCGCATTGTCTGAGTAGGTGTCATTCTATTCTGGGGGGTGGGGTGGGGCAGGACAGCAAGGGGGAG
GATTGGGAAGACAATAGCAGGCATGCTGGGGATGCGGTGGGCTCTATGGCTTCTGAGGCGGAAAGAACCA
GCTGGGGCTCTAGGGGGTATCCCC
[124 nt withheld, positions 5765-5888]
C
[91 nt withheld, positions 5890-5980]
A
[49 nt withheld, positions 5982-6030]
CCTTTGACGTTGGAGTCCACGTTCTTT
[37 nt withheld, positions 6058-6094]
ACCCTATCTCGGTCTATTCTTTTGATTTATAAGGGATTTTGCCGATTTCGGCCTATTGGTTAAAAAATGA
GCTGATTTAACAAAAATTTAACGCGAATTAATTCTGTGGAATGTGTGTCAGTTAGGGTGTGGAAAGTCCC
CAGGCTCCCCAGCAGGCAGAAGTATGCAAAGCATGCATCTCAATTAGTCAGCAACCAGGTGTGGAAAGTC
CCCAGGCTCCCCAGCAGGCAGAAGTATGCAAAGCATGCATCTCAATTAGTCAGCAACCATAGTCCCGCCC
CTAACTCCGCCCATCCCGCCCCTAACTCCGCCCAGTTCCGCCCATTCTCCGCCCCATGGCTGACTAATTT
TTTTTATTTATGCAGAGGCCGAGGCCGCCTCTGCCTCTGAGCTATTCCAGAAGTAGTGAGGAGGCTTTTT
TGGAGGCCTAGGCTTTTGCAAAAAGCTCCCGGGAGCTTGTATATCCATTTTCGGATCTGATCAGCACGTG
TTGACAATTAATCATCGGCATAGTATATCGGCATAGTATAATACGACAAGGTGAGGAACTAAACCATGGC
CAAGTTGACCAGTGCCGTTCCGGTGCTCACCGCGCGCGACGTCGCCGGAGCGGTCGAGTTCTGGACCGAC
CGGCTCGGGTTCTCCCGGGACTTCGTGGAGGACGACTTCGCCGGTGTGGTCCGGGACGACGTGACCCTGT
TCATCAGCGCGGTCCAGGACCAGGTGGTGCCGGACAACACCCTGGCCTGGGTGTGGGTGCGCGGCCTGGA
CGAGCTGTACGCCGAGTGGTCGGAGGTCGTGTCCACGAACTTCCGGGACGCCTCCGGGCCGGCCATGACC
GAGATCGGCGAGCAGCCGTGGGGGCGGGAGTTCGCCCTGCGCGACCCGGCCGGCAACTGCGTGCACTTCG
TGGCCGAGGAGCAGGACTGACACGTGCTACGAGATTTCGATTCCACCGCCGCCTTCTATGAAAGGTTGGG
CTTCGGAATCGTTTTCCGGGACGCCGGCTGGATGATCCTCCAGCGCGGGGATCTCATGCTGGAGTTCTTC
GCCCACCCCAACTTGTTTATTGCAGCTTATAATGGTTACAAATAAAGCAATAGCATCACAAATTTCACAA
ATAAAGCATTTTTTTCACTGCATTCTAGTTGTGGTTTGTCCAAACTCATCAATGTATCTTATCATGTCTG
TATACCGTCGACCTCTAGCTAGAGCTTGGCGTAATCATGGTCATAGCTGTTTCCTGTGTGAAATTGTTAT
CCGCTCACAATTCCACACAACATACGAGCCGGAAGCATAAAGTGTAAAGCCTGGGGTGCCTAATGAGTGA
GCTAACTCACATTAATTGCGTTGCGCTCACTGCCCGCTTTCCAGTCGGGAAACCTGTCGTGCCAGCTGCA
TTAATGAATCGGCCAACGCGCGGGGAGAGGCGGTTTGCGTATTGGGCGCTCTTCCGCTTCCTCGCTCACT
GACTCGCTGCGCTCGGTCGTTCGGCTGCGGCGAGCGGTATCAGCTCACTCAAAGGCGGTAATACGGTTAT
CCACAGAATCAGGGGATAACGCAGGAAAGAACATGTGAGCAAAAGGCCAGCAAAAGGCCAGGAACCGTAA
AAAGGCCGCGTTGCTGGCGTTTTTCCATAGGCTCCGCCCCCCTGACGAGCATCACAAAAATCGACGCTCA
AGTCAGAGGTGGCGAAACCCGACAGGACTATAAAGATACCAGGCGTTTCCCCCTGGAAGCTCCCTCGTGC
GCTCTCCTGTTCCGACCCTGCCGCTTACCGGATACCTGTCCGCCTTTCTCCCTTCGGGAAGCGTGGCGCT
TTCTCATAGCTCACGCTGTAGGTATCTCAGTTCGGTGTAGGTCGTTCGCTCCAAGCTGGGCTGTGTGCAC
GAACCCCCCGTTCAGCCCGACCGCTGCGCCTTATCCGGTAACTATCGTCTTGAGTCCAACCCGGTAAGAC
ACGACTTATCGCCACTGGCAGCAGCCACTGGTAACAGGATTAGCAGAGCGAGGTATGTAGGCGGTGCTAC
AGAGTTCTTGAAGTGGTGGCCTAACTACGGCTACACTAGAAGAACAGTATTTGGTATCTGCGCTCTGCTG
AAGCCAGTTACCTTCGGAAAAAGAGTTGGTAGCTCTTGATCCGGCAAACAAACCACCGCTGGTAGCGGTG
GTTTTTTTGTTTGCAAGCAGCAGATTACGCGCAGAAAAAAAGGATCTCAAGAAGATCCTTTGATCTTTTC
TACGGGGTCTGACGCTCAGTGGAACGAAAACTCACGTTAAGGGATTTTGGTCATGAGATTATCAAAAAGG
ATCTTCACCTAGATCCTTTTAAATTAAAAATGAAGTTTTAAATCAATCTAAAGTATATATGAGTAAACTT
GGTCTGACAGTTACCAATGCTTAATCAGTGAGGCACCTATCTCAGCGATCTGTCTATTTCGTTCATCCAT
AGTTGCCTGACTCCCCGTCGTGTAGATAACTACGATACGGGAGGGCTTACCATCTGGCCCCAGTGCTGCA
ATGATACCGCGAGACCCACGCTCACCGGCTCCAGATTTATCAGCAATAAACCAGCCAGCCGGAAGGGCCG
AGCGCAGAAGTGGTCCTGCAACTTTATCCGCCTCCATCCAGTCTATTAATTGTTGCCGGGAAGCTAGAGT
AAGTAGTTCGCCAGTTAATAGTTTGCGCAACGTTGTTGCCATTGCTACAGGCATCGTGGTGTCACGCTCG
TCGTTTGGTATGGCTTCATTCAGCTCCGGTTCCCAACGATCAAGGCGAGTTACATGATCCCCCATGTTGT
GCAAAAAAGCGGTTAGCTCCTTCGGTCCTCCGATCGTTGTCAGAAGTAAGTTGGCCGCAGTGTTATCACT
CATGGTTATGGCAGCACTGCATAATTCTCTTACTGTCATGCCATCCGTAAGATGCTTTTCTGTGACTGGT
GAGTACTCAACCAAGTCATTCTGAGAATAGTGTATGCGGCGACCGAGTTGCTCTTGCCCGGCGTCAATAC
GGGATAATACCGCGCCACATAGCAGAACTTTAAAAGTGCTCATCATTGGAAAACGTTCTTCGGGGCGAAA
ACTCTCAAGGATCTTACCGCTGTTGAGATCCAGTTCGATGTAACCCACTCGTGCACCCAACTGATCTTCA
GCATCTTTTACTTTCACCAGCGTTTCTGGGTGAGCAAAAACAGGAAGGCAAAATGCCGCAAAAAAGGGAA
TAAGGGCGACACGGAAATGTTGAATACTCATACTCTTCCTTTTTCAATATTATTGAAGCATTTATCAGGG
TTATTGTCTCATGAGCGGATACATATTTGAATGTATTTAGAAAAATAAACAAATAGGGGTTCCGCGCACA
TTTCCCCGAAAAGTGCCACCTGACGTCGACGGATCGGGAGATCTCCCGATCCCCTATGGTGCACTCTCAG
TACAATCTGCTCTGATGCCGCATAGTTAAGCCAGTATCTGCTCCCTGCTTGTGTGTTGGAGGTCGCTGAG
TAGTGCGCGAGCAAAATTTAAGCTACAACAAGGCAAGGCTTGACCGACAATTGCATGAAGAATCTGCTTA
GGGTTAGGCGTTTTGCGCTGCTTCGCGATGTACGGGCCAGATATACGCGTTGACATTGATTATTGACTAG
TTATTAATAGTAATCAATTACGGGGTCATTAGTTCATAGCCCATATATGGAGTTCCGCGTTACATAACTT
ACGGTAAATGGCCCGCCTGGCTGACCGCCCAACGACCCCCGCCCATTGACGTCAATAATGACGTATGTTC
CCATAGTAACGCCAATAGGGACTTTCCATTGACGTCAATGGGTGGAGTATTTACGGTAAACTGCCCACTT
GGCAGTACATCAAGTGTATCATATGCCAAGTACGCCCCCTATTGACGTCAATGACGGTAAATGGCCCGCC
TGGCATTATGCCCAGTACATGACCTTATGGGACTTTCCTACTTGGCAGTACATCTACGTATTAGTCATCG
CTATTACCATGGTGATGCGGTTTTGGCAGTACATCAATGGGCGTGGATAGCGGTTTGACTCACGGGGATT
TCCAAGTCTCCACCCCATTGACGTCAATGGGAGTTTGTTTTGGCACCAAAATCAACGGGACTTTCCAAAA
TGTCGTAACAACTCCGCCCCATTGACGCAAATGGGCGGTAGGCGTGTACGGTGGGAGGTCTATATAAGCA
GCGCGTTTTGCCTGTACTGGGTCTCTCTGGTTAGACCAGATCTGAGCCTGGGAGCTCTCTGGCTAACTAG
GGAACCCACTGCTTAAGCCTCAATAAAGCTTGCCTTGAGTGCTTCAAGTAGTGTGTGCCCGTCTGTTGTG
TGACTCTGGTAACTAGAGATCCCTCAGACCCTTTTAGTCAGTGTGGAAAATCTCTAGCAGTGGCGCCCGA
ACAGGGACTTGAAAGCGAAAGGGAAACCAGAGGAGCTCTCTCGACGCAGGACTCGGCTTGCTGAAGCGCG
CACGGCAAGAGGCGAGGGGCGGCGACTGGTGAGTACGCCAAAAATTTTGACTAGCGGAGGCTAGAAGGAG
AGAGATGGGTGCGAGAGCGTCAGTATTAAGCGGGGGAGAATTAGATCGCGATGGGAAAAAATTCGGTTAA
GGCCAGGGGGAAAGAAAAAATATAAATTAAAACATATAGTATGGGCAAGCAGGGAGCTAGAACGATTCGC
AGTTAATCCTGGCCTGTTAGAAACATCAGAAGGCTGTAGACAAATACTGGGACAGCTACAACCATCCCTT
CAGACAGGATCAGAAGAACTTAGATCATTATATAATACAGTAGCAACCCTCTATTGTGTGCATCAAAGGA
TAGAGATAAAAGACACCAAGGAAGCTTTAGACAAGATAGAGGAAGAGCAAAACAAAAGTAAGACCACCGC
ACAGCAAGCGGCCGCTGATCTTCAGACCTGGAGGAGGAGATATGAGGGACAATTGGAGAAGTGAATTATA
TAAATATAAAGTAGTAAAAATTGAACCATTAGGAGTAGCACCCACCAAGGCAAAGAGAAGAGTGGTGCAG
AGAGAAAAAAGAGCAGTGGGAATAGGAGCTTTGTTCCTTGGGTTCTTGGGAGCAGCAGGAAGCACTATGG
GCGCAGCGTCAATGACGCTGACGGTACAGGCCAGACAATTATTGTCTGGTATAGTGCAGCAGCAGAACAA
TTTGCTGAGGGCTATTGAGGCGCAACAGCATCTGTTGCAACTCACAGTCTGGGGCATCAAGCAGCTCCAG
GCAAGAATCCTGGCTGTGGAAAGATACCTAAAGGATCAACAGCTCCTGGGGATTTGGGGTTGCTCTGGAA
AACTCATTTGCACCACTGCTGTGCCTTGGAATGCTAGTTGGAGTAATAAATCTCTGGAACAGATTTGGAA
TCACACGACCTGGATGGAGTGGGACAGAGAAATTAACAATTACACAAGCTTAATACACTCCTTAATTGAA
GAATCGCAAAACCAGCAAGAAAAGAATGAACAAGAATTATTGGAATTAGATAAATGGGCAAGTTTGTGGA
ATTGGTTTAACATAACAAATTGGCTGTGGTATATAAAATTATTCATAATGATAGTAGGAGGCTTGGTAGG
TTTAAGAATAGTTTTTGCTGTACTTTCTATAGTGAATAGAGTTAGGCAGGGATATTCACCATTATCGTTT
CAGACCCACCTCCCAACCCCGAGGGGAC
